Addgene plasmid #123932: MTK0_017
Purpose: Encodes the BxBI attB GFP dropout destination vector constitutive NLS::tagBFP as a type 0 part to be used in the MTK system
Depositing lab: Hana El-Samad. Depositing organization: University of California, San Francisco (UCSF). Publication: A Toolkit for Rapid Modular Construction of Biological Circuits in Mammalian Cells. Fonseca JP, Bonny AR, Kumar GR, Ng AH, Town J, Wu QC, Aslankoohi E, Chen SY, Dods G, Harrigan P, Osimiri LC, Kistler AL, El-Samad H. ACS Synth Biol. 2019 Nov 15;8(11):2593-2606. doi: 10.1021/acssynbio.9b00322. Epub 2019 Nov 5. PubMed 31686495.
Backbone
  Vector backbone: self-made
  Vector type: Mammalian Expression
Growth in bacteria
  Bacterial resistance: Kanamycin, 50 μg/mL
  Growth temperature: 37°C
  Growth strain: DH5alpha
  Copy number: Unknown
Gene/Insert
  Gene/Insert name: BxBI attB tagBFP destination vector
  Species: Synthetic
  Cloning method: Restriction Enzyme; 5′ cloning site unknown (unknown if destroyed); 3′ cloning site unknown (unknown if destroyed)
Terms and licenses: Academic/Nonprofit Terms; Industry Terms: Not Available to Industry
Depositor comments: Type 0 parts are generally destination vectors in the MTK Please visit https://www.biorxiv.org/content/10.1101/506188v2 for BioRxiv preprint
How to cite: MTK0_017 was a gift from Hana El-Samad (Addgene plasmid # 123932 ; http://n2t.net/addgene:123932 ; RRID:Addgene_123932)
