[The description below was written by a language model from this plasmid's Addgene catalogue record and pLannotate feature annotations shown in this document.]
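Description:
MTK0_017 is a type 0 part, that is, a destination vector, of the Mammalian Toolkit (MTK) modular cloning system. The backbone is listed as self-made and synthetic, about 5.3 kb, and the vector type is mammalian expression. It is propagated in E. coli through a high-copy ColE1/pUC-type origin and selected with kanamycin via an aph(3')-Ia KanR gene.

The assembly site is a GFP dropout cassette: a superfolder GFP coding sequence followed by the bacterial rrnB T1 and T7Te terminators. In dropout designs of this kind, the bacterial GFP marker is replaced when transcription units are assembled into the vector, so correct clones can be recognised as non-fluorescent colonies. The record does not give the cloning sites or the enzymes used.

Downstream lies a mammalian marker unit containing TagBFP, which the depositor describes as a constitutively expressed NLS::tagBFP, followed by a blasticidin S deaminase coding sequence and a bGH polyadenylation signal. The arrangement suggests that the blue nuclear reporter and blasticidin resistance share one transcript. However, neither the promoter nor any linking element between the two reading frames is annotated.

The catalogue entry states that the vector carries a BxBI attB site, which would permit Bxb1 integrase-mediated insertion of the assembled plasmid into a matching att landing pad in a mammalian genome. This site is not picked up in the automated feature table. The table does show a loxP site and a very short match to a Moloney MLV self-inactivating LTR. That match is only about 20 bases, so it is probably incidental rather than a functional viral element.

Overall, the construct serves as a recipient for building genetic circuits that are then integrated site-specifically, with cells carrying it tracked by BFP fluorescence and blasticidin selection.
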