Features (pLannotate 1.2.2; 10 found; start..end, strand, type, name):
     13..46      -  protein_bind   loxP: Cre-mediated recombination occurs in the 8-bp core sequence (GCATACAT). Cre recombinase
    390..1103    +  CDS            superfolder GFP: GFP variant that folds robustly even when fused to poorly folded proteins (Pédelacq et al., 2006)
   1115..1186    +  terminator     rrnB T1 terminator: transcription terminator T1 from the E. coli rrnB gene
   1202..1229    +  terminator     T7Te terminator: phage T7 early transcription terminator
   2001..2021    +  LTR            3' LTR (ΔU3) (fragment): self-inactivating 3' long terminal repeat (LTR) from Moloney murine leukemia virus
   2076..2774    +  CDS            TagBFP: TagBFP is a basic (constitutively fluorescent) blue fluorescent protein published in 2008, derived from Entacmaea quadricolor. It is reported to be a very rapidly-maturing monomer with very low acid sensitivity.
   2886..3284    +  CDS            BSD: blasticidin S deaminase; Aspergillus terreus BSD; confers resistance to blasticidin
   3302..3509    +  polyA_signal   bGH poly(A) signal: bovine growth hormone polyadenylation signal
   3564..4379    -  CDS            KanR: aminoglycoside phosphotransferase; aph(3')-Ia; confers resistance to kanamycin in bacteria or G418 (Geneticin®) in eukaryotes
   4604..5192    +  rep_origin     ori: high-copy-number ColE1/pMB1/pBR322/pUC origin of replication
>Addgene plasmid #123932 | MTK0_017 | addgene full sequence | sequence record 250084 | Addgene NGS Result
GCGGCCGCCAATATAACTTCGTATAATGTATGCTATACGAAGTTATCCCTGAATTCGCATCTAGACTGAT
GAGACGTGGTAGAGCCACAAACAGCCGGTACAAGCAACGATCTCCAGGACCATCTGAATCATGCGCGGAT
GACACGAACTCACGACGGCGATCACAGACATTAACCCACAGTACAGACACTGCGACAACGTGGCAATTCG
TCGCAATACAACGGAAAGTGAAACGTGATTTCATGCGTCATTTTGAACATTTTGTAAATCTTATTTAATA
ATGTGTGCGGCAATTCACATTTAATTTATGAATGTTTTCTTAACATCGCGGCAACTCAAGAAACGGCAGG
TTCGGATCTTAGCTACTAGAGAAAGAGGAGAAATACTAGATGCGTAAAGGCGAAGAGCTGTTCACTGGTG
TCGTCCCTATTCTGGTGGAACTGGATGGTGATGTCAACGGTCATAAGTTTTCCGTGCGTGGCGAGGGTGA
AGGTGACGCAACTAATGGTAAACTGACGCTGAAGTTCATCTGTACTACTGGTAAACTGCCGGTTCCTTGG
CCGACTCTGGTAACGACGCTGACTTATGGTGTTCAGTGCTTTGCTCGTTATCCGGACCATATGAAGCAGC
ATGACTTCTTCAAGTCCGCCATGCCGGAAGGCTATGTGCAGGAACGCACGATTTCCTTTAAGGATGACGG
CACGTACAAAACGCGTGCGGAAGTGAAATTTGAAGGCGATACCCTGGTAAACCGCATTGAGCTGAAAGGC
ATTGACTTTAAAGAGGACGGCAATATCCTGGGCCATAAGCTGGAATACAATTTTAACAGCCACAATGTTT
ACATCACCGCCGATAAACAAAAAAATGGCATTAAAGCGAATTTTAAAATTCGCCACAACGTGGAGGATGG
CAGCGTGCAGCTGGCTGATCACTACCAGCAAAACACTCCAATCGGTGATGGTCCTGTTCTGCTGCCAGAC
AATCACTATCTGAGCACGCAAAGCGTTCTGTCTAAAGATCCGAACGAGAAACGCGATCATATGGTTCTGC
TGGAGTTCGTAACCGCAGCGGGCATCACGCATGGTATGGATGAACTGTACAAATGACCAGGCATCAAATA
AAACGAAAGGCTCAGTCGAAAGACTGGGCCTTTCGTTTTATCTGTTGTTTGTCGGTGAACGCTCTCTACT
AGAGTCACACTGGCTCACCTTCGGGTGGGCCTTTCTGCGTTTATAGCTGGAAATCTGCTCGTCAGTGGTG
CTCACACTGACGAATCATGTACAGATCATACCGATGACTGCCTGGCGACTCACAACTAAGCAAGACAGCC
GGAACCAGCGCCGGCGAACACCACTGCATATATGGCATATCACAACAGTCCACGTCTCAAGCAGTTACAG
AGATGTTACGAACCACTAGTGCACTGCAGATCGAATTCGAGTTGGCGCGCCTGTCATTCTAAATCTCTCT
TTCAGCCTAAAGCTTTTTCCCCGTATCCCCCCAGGTGTCTGCAGGCTCAAAGAGCAGCGAGAAGCGTTCA
GAGGAAAGCGATCCCGTGCCACCTTCCCCGTGCCCGGGCTGTCCCCGCACGCTGCCGGCTCGGGGATGCG
GGGGGAGCGCCGGACCGGAGCGGAGCCCCGGGCGGCTCGCTGCTGCCCCCTAGCGGGGGAGGGACGTAAT
TACATCCCTGGGGGCTTTGGGAGGGGGCTGTCCCCGTGAGCTCCCAGGCGCGCCTGTCATTCTAAATCTC
TCTTTCAGCCTAAAGCTTTTTCCCCGTATCCCCCCAGGTGTCTGCAGGCTCAAAGAGCAGCGAGAAGCGT
TCAGAGGAAAGCGATCCCGTGCCACCTTCCCCGTGCCCGGGCTGTCCCCGCACGCTGCCGGCTCGGGGAT
GCGGGGGGAGCGCCGGACCGGAGCGGAGCCCCGGGCGGCTCGCTGCTGCCCCCTAGCGGGGGAGGGACGT
AATTACATCCCTGGGGGCTTTGGGGGGGGGCTGTCCCCGTGAGCTCAATAAAAGAGCCCACTACAGGCCG
GCTTGTCGACGACGGCGGTCTCCGTCGTCAGGATCATCCGGGAGTATGAGCGAGCTGATTAAGGAGAACA
TGCACATGAAGCTGTACATGGAGGGCACCGTGGACAACCATCACTTCAAGTGCACATCCGAGGGCGAAGG
CAAGCCCTACGAGGGCACCCAGACCATGAGAATCAAGGTGGTCGAGGGCGGCCCTCTCCCCTTCGCCTTC
GACATCCTGGCTACTAGCTTCCTCTACGGCAGCAAGACCTTCATCAACCACACCCAGGGCATCCCCGACT
TCTTCAAGCAGTCCTTCCCTGAGGGCTTCACATGGGAGAGAGTCACCACATACGAAGACGGGGGCGTGCT
GACCGCTACCCAGGACACCAGCCTCCAGGACGGCTGCCTCATCTACAACGTCAAGATCAGAGGGGTGAAC
TTCACATCCAACGGCCCTGTGATGCAGAAGAAAACACTCGGCTGGGAGGCCTTCACCGAAACGCTGTACC
CCGCTGACGGCGGCCTGGAAGGCAGAAACGACATGGCCCTGAAGCTCGTGGGCGGGAGCCATCTGATCGC
AAACATCAAGACCACATATAGATCCAAGAAACCCGCTAAGAACCTCAAGATGCCTGGCGTCTACTATGTG
GACTACAGACTGGAAAGAATCAAGGAGGCCAACAACGAAACCTACGTCGAGCAGCACGAGGTGGCAGTGG
CCAGATACTGCGACCTCCCTAGCAAACTGGGGCACAAGCTTAATCCCAAGAAGAAGAGGAAGGTGGAGGA
CGCCCGTACGAGTACTGGAAGCGGAGAGGGCAGAGGAAGTCTGCTAACATGCGGTGACGTCGAGGAGAAT
CCTGGACCTGGATCCATGGCCAAGCCTTTGTCTCAAGAAGAATCCACCCTCATTGAAAGAGCAACGGCTA
CAATCAACAGCATCCCCATCTCTGAAGACTACAGCGTCGCCAGCGCAGCTCTCTCTAGCGACGGCCGCAT
CTTCACTGGTGTCAATGTATATCATTTTACTGGGGGACCTTGTGCAGAACTCGTGGTGCTGGGCACTGCT
GCTGCTGCGGCAGCTGGCAACCTGACTTGTATCGTCGCGATCGGAAATGAGAACAGGGGCATCTTGAGCC
CCTGCGGACGGTGCCGACAGGTGCTTCTCGATCTGCATCCTGGGATCAAAGCCATAGTGAAGGACAGTGA
TGGACAGCCGACGGCAGTTGGGATTCGTGAATTGCTGCCCTCTGGTTATGTGTGGGAGGGCTAACTCGAG
CGACGCCTCGACTGTGCCTTCTAGTTGCCAGCCATCTGTTGTTTGCCCCTCCCCCGTGCCTTCCTTGACC
CTGGAAGGTGCCACTCCCACTGTCCTTTCCTAATAAAATGAGGAAATTGCATCGCATTGTCTGAGTAGGT
GTCATTCTATTCTGGGGGGTGGGGTGGGGCAGGACAGCAAGGGGGAGGATTGGGAAGACAATAGCAGGCA
TGCTGGGGATGCGGTGGGCTCTATCCGAGCGGCCGCGTGTTACAACCAATTAACCAATTCTGATTAGAAA
AACTCATCGAGCATCAAATGAAACTGCAATTTATTCATATCAGGATTATCAATACCATATTTTTGAAAAA
GCCGTTTCTGTAATGAAGGAGAAAACTCACCGAGGCAGTTCCATAGGATGGCAAGATCCTGGTATCGGTC
TGCGATTCCGACTCGTCCAACATCAATACAACCTATTAATTTCCCCTCGTCAAAAATAAGGTTATCAAGT
GAGAAATCACCATGAGTGACGACTGAATCCGGTGAGAATGGCAAAAGCTTATGCATTTCTTTCCAGACTT
GTTCAACAGGCCAGCCATTACGCTCGTCATCAAAATCACTCGCATCAACCAAACCGTTATTCATTCGTGA
TTGCGCCTGAGCGAGGCGAAATACGCGATCGCTGTTAAAAGGACAATTACAAACAGGAATCGAATGCAAC
CGGCGCAGGAACACTGCCAGCGCATCAACAATATTTTCACCTGAATCAGGATATTCTTCTAATACCTGGA
ATGCTGTTTTCCCGGGGATCGCAGTGGTGAGTAACCATGCATCATCAGGAGTACGGATAAAATGCTTGAT
GGTCGGAAGAGGCATAAATTCCGTCAGCCAGTTTAGTCTGACCATCTCATCTGTAACATCATTGGCAACG
CTACCTTTGCCATGTTTCAGAAACAACTCTGGCGCATCGGGCTTCCCATACAATCGATAGATTGTCGCAC
CTGATTGCCCGACATTATCGCGAGCCCATTTATACCCATATAAATCAGCATCCATGTTGGAATTTAATCG
CGGCCTGGAGCAAGACGTTTCCCGTTGAATATGGCTCATAACACCCCTTGTATTACTGTTTATGTAAGCA
GACAGTTTTATTGTTCATGATGATATATTTTTATCTTGTGCAATGTAACATCAGAGATTTTGAGACACAA
CGTGGCTTTGTTGAATAAATCGAACTTTTGCTGAGTTGAAGGATCAGTCATGACCAAAATCCCTTAACGT
GAGTTTTCGTTCCACTGAGCGTCAGACCCCGTAGAAAAGATCAAAGGATCTTCTTGAGATCCTTTTTTTC
TGCGCGTAATCTGCTGCTTGCAAACAAAAAAACCACCGCTACCAGCGGTGGTTTGTTTGCCGGATCAAGA
GCTACCAACTCTTTTTCCGAAGGTAACTGGCTTCAGCAGAGCGCAGATACCAAATACTGTTCTTCTAGTG
TAGCCGTAGTTAGGCCACCACTTCAAGAACTCTGTAGCACCGCCTACATACCTCGCTCTGCTAATCCTGT
TACCAGTGGCTGCTGCCAGTGGCGATAAGTCGTGTCTTACCGGGTTGGACTCAAGACGATAGTTACCGGA
TAAGGCGCAGCGGTCGGGCTGAACGGGGGGTTCGTGCACACAGCCCAGCTTGGAGCGAACGACCTACACC
GAACTGAGATACCTACAGCGTGAGCTATGAGAAAGCGCCACGCTTCCCGAAGGGAGAAAGGCGGACAGGT
ATCCGGTAAGCGGCAGGGTCGGAACAGGAGAGCGCACGAGGGAGCTTCCAGGGGGAAACGCCTGGTATCT
TTATAGTCCTGTCGGGTTTCGCCACCTCTGACTTGAGCGTCGATTTTTGTGATGCTCGTCAGGGGGGCGG
AGCCTATGGAAAAACGCCAGCAACGCGGCCTTTTTACGGTTCCTGGCCTTTTGCTGGCCTTTTGCTCACA
TGTTCTTTCCTGCGTTATCCCCTGATTCTGTGGATAACCGT
